>Addgene plasmid #212096 | pAC150-KEIMA-VAPA | addgene full sequence | sequence record 424356 | Addgene NGS Result
TTGAGATCCTTTTTTTCTGCGCGTAATCTGCTGCTTGCAAACAAAAAAACCACCGCTACCAGCGGTGGTT
TGTTTGCCGGATCAAGAGCTACCAACTCTTTTTCCGAAGGTAACTGGCTTCAGCAGAGCGCAGATACCAA
ATACTGTTCTTCTAGTGTAGCCGTAGTTAGGCCACCACTTCAAGAACTCTGTAGCACCGCCTACATACCT
CGCTCTGCTAATCCTGTTACCAGTGGCTGCTGCCAGTGGCGATAAGTCGTGTCTTACCGGGTTGGACTCA
AGACGATAGTTACCGGATAAGGCGCAGCGGTCGGGCTGAACGGGGGGTTCGTGCACACAGCCCAGCTTGG
AGCGAACGACCTACACCGAACTGAGATACCTACAGCGTGAGCTATGAGAAAGCGCCACGCTTCCCGAAGG
GAGAAAGGCGGACAGGTATCCGGTAAGCGGCAGGGTCGGAACAGGAGAGCGCACGAGGGAGCTTCCAGGG
GGAAACGCCTGGTATCTTTATAGTCCTGTCGGGTTTCGCCACCTCTGACTTGAGCGTCGATTTTTGTGAT
GCTCGTCAGGGGGGCGGAGCCTATGGAAAAACGCCAGCAACGCGGCCTTTTTACGGTTCCTGGCCTTTTG
CTGGCCTTTTGCTCACATGTTCTTTCCTGCGTTATCCCCTGATTCTGTGGATAACCGTATTACCGCCTTT
GAGTGAGCTGATACCGCTCGCCGCAGCCGAACGACCGAGCGCAGCGAGTCAGTGAGCGAGGAAGCGGAAG
AGCGCCCAATACGCAAACCGCCTCTCCCCGCGCGTTGGCCGATTCATTAATGCAGCTGGCACGACAGGTT
TCCCGACTGGAAAGCGGGCAGTGAGCGCAACGCAATTAATGTGAGTTAGCTCACTCATTAGGCACCCCAG
GCTTTACACTTTATGCTTCCGGCTCGTATGTTGTGTGGAATTGTGAGCGGATAACAATTTCACACAGGAA
ACAGCTATGACCATGATTACGCCAAGCTCAGAATTAACCCTCACTAAAGGGACTAGTCCTGCAGGTTTAA
ACGAATTCGCCCTTTTAACCCTAGAAAGATAGTCTGCGTAAAATTGACGCATGCATTCTTGAAATATTGC
TCTCTCTTTCTAAATAGCGCGAATCCGTCGCTGTGCATTTAGGACATCTCAGTCGCCGCTTGGAGCTCCC
GTGAGGCGTGCTTGTCAATGCGGTAAGTGTCACTGATTTTGAACTATAACGACCGCGTGAGTCAAAATGA
CGCATGATTATCTTTTACGTGACTTTTAAGATTTAACTCATACGATAATTATATTGTTATTTCATGTTCT
ACTTACGTGATAACTTATTATATATATATTTTCTTGTTATAGATATCAACTAGAATGCTAGACCTTTCGT
CTTCAAGAATTCCGATCATATTCAATAACCCTTAATATAACTTCGTATAATGTATGCTATACGAAGTTAT
TAGGTCTGAAGAGGAGTTTACGTCCAGCCAAGCTTAGGATCCCGGGTACCGATGGCCGGGCCTCGAGGAG
CTTGGCCCATTGCATACGTTGTATCCATATCATAATATGTACATTTATATTGGCTCATGTCCAACATTAC
CGCCATGTTGACATTGATTATTGACTAGTTATTAATAGTAATCAATTACGGGGTCATTAGTTCATAGCCC
ATATATGGAGTTCCGCGTTACATAACTTACGGTAAATGGCCCGCCTGGCTGACCGCCCAACGACCCCCGC
CCATTGACGTCAATAATGACGTATGTTCCCATAGTAACGCCAATAGGGACTTTCCATTGACGTCAATGGG
TGGAGTATTTACGGTAAACTGCCCACTTGGCAGTACATCAAGTGTATCATATGCCAAGTACGCCCCCTAT
TGACGTCAATGACGGTAAATGGCCCGCCTGGCATTATGCCCAGTACATGACCTTATGGGACTTTCCTACT
TGGCAGTACATCTACGTATTAGTCATCGCTATTACCATGGTGATGCGGTTTTGGCAGTACATCAATGGGC
GTGGATAGCGGTTTGACTCACGGGGATTTCCAAGTCTCCACCCCATTGACGTCAATGGGAGTTTGTTTTG
GCACCAAAATCAACGGGACTTTCCAAAATGTCGTAACAACTCCGCCCCATTGACGCAAATGGGCGGTAGG
CGTGTACGGTGGGAGGTCTATATAAGCAGAGCTCGTTTAGTGAACCGTCAGATCGCCTGGAGACGCCATC
CACGCTGTTTTGACCTCCATAGAAGACACCGGGACCGATCCAGCCTCCCCGGCTAGCCGCCGCCACCATG
AAAAAGCCTGAACTCACCGCGACGTCTGTCGAGAAGTTTCTGATCGAAAAGTTCGACAGCGTCTCCGACC
TGATGCAGCTCTCGGAGGGCGAAGAATCTCGTGCTTTCAGCTTCGATGTAGGAGGGCGTGGATATGTCCT
GCGGGTAAATAGCTGCGCCGATGGTTTCTACAAAGATCGTTATGTTTATCGGCACTTTGCATCGGCCGCG
CTCCCGATTCCGGAAGTGCTTGACATTGGGGAATTCAGCGAGAGCCTGACCTATTGCATCTCCCGCCGTG
CACAGGGTGTCACGTTGCAAGACCTGCCTGAAACCGAACTGCCCGCTGTTCTGCAGCCGGTCGCGGAGGC
CATGGATGCGATCGCTGCGGCCGATCTTAGCCAGACGAGCGGGTTCGGCCCATTCGGACCGCAAGGAATC
GGTCAATACACTACATGGCGTGATTTCATATGCGCGATTGCTGATCCCCATGTGTATCACTGGCAAACTG
TGATGGACGACACCGTCAGTGCGTCCGTCGCGCAGGCTCTCGATGAGCTGATGCTTTGGGCCGAGGACTG
CCCCGAAGTCCGGCACCTCGTGCACGCGGATTTCGGCTCCAACAATGTCCTGACGGACAATGGCCGCATA
ACAGCGGTCATTGACTGGAGCGAGGCGATGTTCGGGGATTCCCAATACGAGGTCGCCAACATCTTCTTCT
GGAGGCCGTGGTTGGCTTGTATGGAGCAGCAGACGCGCTACTTCGAGCGGAGGCATCCGGAGCTTGCAGG
ATCGCCGCGGCTCCGGGCGTATATGCTCCGCATTGGTCTTGACCAACTCTATCAGAGCTTGGTTGACGGC
AATTTCGATGATGCAGCTTGGGCGCAGGGTCGATGCGACGCAATCGTCCGATCCGGAGCCGGGACTGTCG
GGCGTACACAAATCGCCCGCAGAAGCGCGGCCGTCTGGACCGATGGCTGTGTAGAAGTCGCGTCTGCGTT
CGACCAGGCTGCGCGTTCTCGCGGCCATAGCAACCGACGTACGGCGTTGCGCCCTCGCCGGCAGCAAGAA
GCCACGGAAGTCCGCCCGGAGCAGAAAATGCCCACGCTACTGCGGGTTTATATAGACGGTCCCCACGGGA
TGGGGAAAACCACCACCACGCAACTGCTGGTGGCCCTGGGTTCGCGCGACGATATCGTCTACGTACCCGA
GCCGATGACTTACTGGCGGGTGCTGGGGGCTTCCGAGACAATCGCGAACATCTACACCACACAACACCGC
CTCGACCAGGGTGAGATATCGGCCGGGGACGCGGCGGTGGTAATGACAAGCGCCCAGATAACAATGGGCA
TGCCTTATGCCGTGACCGACGCCGTTCTGGCTCCTCATATCGGGGGGGAGGCTGGGAGCTCACATGCCCC
GCCCCCGGCCCTCACCCTCATCTTCGACCGCCATCCCATCGCCGCCCTCCTGTGCTACCCGGCCGCGCGG
TACCTTATGGGCAGCATGACCCCCCAGGCCGTGCTGGCGTTCGTGGCCCTCATCCCGCCGACCTTGCCCG
GCACCAACATCGTGCTTGGGGCCCTTCCGGAGGACAGACACATCGACCGCCTGGCCAAACGCCAGCGCCC
CGGCGAGCGGCTGGACCTGGCTATGCTGGCTGCGATTCGCCGCGTTTACGGGCTACTTGCCAATACGGTG
CGGTATCTGCAGTGCGGCGGGTCGTGGCGGGAGGACTGGGGACAGCTTTCGGGGACGGCCGTGCCGCCCC
AGGGTGCCGAGCCCCAGAGCAACGCGGGCCCACGACCCCATATCGGGGACACGTTATTTACCCTGTTTCG
GGCCCCCGAGTTGCTGGCCCCCAACGGCGACCTGTATAACGTGTTTGCCTGGGCCTTGGACGTCTTGGCC
AAACGCCTCCGTTCCATGCACGTCTTTATCCTGGATTACGACCAATCGCCCGCCGGCTGCCGGGACGCCC
TGCTGCAACTTACCTCCGGGATGGTCCAGACCCACGTCACCACCCCCGGCTCCATACCGACGATATGCGA
CCTGGCGCGCACGTTTGCCCGGGAGATGGGGGAGGCTAACTGAAGCTTCCCGGGGGTACCGAATTCGTCG
ACAGATCTAACTTGTTTATTGCAGCTTATAATGGTTACAAATAAAGCAATAGCATCACAAATTTCACAAA
TAAAGCATTTTTTTCACTGCATTCTAGTTGTGGTTTGTCCAAACTCATCAATGTATCTTATCATGTCTGG
ATCATCAAGCTTAGGATCCGGAACCCTTAATATAACTTCGTATAATGTATGCTATACGAAGTTATTAGGT
CCCTCGAAGAGGTTCACTGGCGCGTTGGATCCCCGGGTACCGAGTTGGGAGCTCACGGGGACAGCCCCCC
CCCAAAGCCCCCAGGGATGTAATTACGTCCCTCCCCCGCTAGGGGGCAGCAGCGAGCCGCCCGGGGCTCC
GCTCCGGTCCGGCGCTCCCCCCGCATCCCCGAGCCGGCAGCGTGCGGGGACAGCCCGGGCACGGGGAAGG
TGGCACGGGATCGCTTTCCTCTGAACGCTTCTCGCTGCTCTTTGAGCCTGCAGACACCTGGGGGGATACG
GGGAAAAAGCTTTAGGCTGAAAGAGAGATTTAGAATGACAGTCTAGTGGGAGCTCACGGGGACAGCCCCC
CCCCAAAGCCCCCAGGGATGTAATTACGTCCCTCCCCCGCTAGGGGGCAGCAGCGAGCCGCCCGGGGCTC
CGCTCCGGTCCGGCGCTCCCCCCGCATCCCCGAGCCGGCAGCGTGCGGGGACAGCCCGGGCACGGGGAAG
GTGGCACGGGATCGCTTTCCTCTGAACGCTTCTCGCTGCTCTTTGAGCCTGCAGACACCTGGGGGGATAC
GGGGAAAAAGCTTTAGGCTGAAAGAGAGATTTAGAATGACAGAACTCGATTTCATTGCAGACTGGCGCGC
CCGTGAGGCTCCGGTGCCCGTCAGTGGGCAGAGCGCACATCGCCCACAGTCCCCGAGAAGTTGGGGGGAG
GGGTCGGCAATTGAACCGGTGCCTAGAGAAGGTGGCGCGGGGTAAACTGGGAAAGTGATGTCGTGTACTG
GCTCCGCCTTTTTCCCGAGGGTGGGGGAGAACCGTATATAAGTGCAGTAGTCGCCGTGAACGTTCTTTTT
CGCAACGGGTTTGCCGCCAGAACACAGGTAAGTGCCGTGTGTGGTTCCCGCGGGCCTGGCCTCTTTACGG
GTTATGGCCCTTGCGTGCCTTGAATTACTTCCACCTGGCTGCAGTACGTGATTCTTGATCCCGAGCTTCG
GGTTGGAAGTGGGTGGGAGAGTTCGAGGCCTTGCGCTTAAGGAGCCCCTTCGCCTCGTGCTTGAGTTGAG
GCCTGGCCTGGGCGCTGGGGCCGCCGCGTGCGAATCTGGTGGCACCTTCGCGCCTGTCTCGCTGCTTTCG
ATAAGTCTCTAGCCATTTAAAATTTTTGATGACCTGCTGCGACGCTTTTTTTCTGGCAAGATAGTCTTGT
AAATGCGGGCCAAGATCTGCACACTGGTATTTCGGTTTTTGGGGCCGCGGGCGGCGACGGGGCCCGTGCG
TCCCAGCGCACATGTTCGGCGAGGCGGGGCCTGCGAGCGCGGCCACCGAGAATCGGACGGGGGTAGTCTC
AAGCTGGCCGGCCTGCTCTGGTGCCTGGCCTCGCGCCGCCGTGTATCGCCCCGCCCTGGGCGGCAAGGCT
GGCCCGGTCGGCACCAGTTGCGTGAGCGGAAAGATGGCCGCTTCCCGGCCCTGCTGCAGGGAGCTCAAAA
TGGAGGACGCGGCGCTCGGGAGAGCGGGCGGGTGAGTCACCCACACAAAGGAAAAGGGCCTTTCCGTCCT
CAGCCGTCGCTTCATGTGACTCCACGGAGTACCGGGCGCCGTCCAGGCACCTCGATTAGTTCTCGAGCTT
TTGGAGTACGTCGTCTTTAGGTTGGGGGGAGGGGTTTTATGCGATGGAGTTTCCCCACACTGAGTGGGTG
GAGACTGAAGTTAGGCCAGCTTGGCACTTGATGTAATTCTCCTTGGAATTTGCCCTTTTTGAGTTTGGAT
CTTGGTTCATTCTCAAGCCTCAGACAGTGGTTCAAAGTTTTTTTCTTCCATTTCAGGTGTCGTGAAGAAG
CTTGGTACCGAGCTCGGATCCACTAGTCCAGTGTGGTGGAATTCTGCAGATATCAACAAGTTTGTACAAA
AAAGCAGGCTGCGGTACCATGGTGAGCGTGATCGCCAAGCAGATGACCTACAAGGTGTACATGAGCGGCA
CCGTGAACGGCCACTACTTCGAGGTGGAGGGCGACGGCAAGGGCAAGCCCTACGAGGGCGAGCAGACCGT
GAAGCTGACCGTGACCAAGGGTGGCCCCCTGCCCTTCGCCTGGGACATCCTGAGCCCCCAGCTCCAGTAC
GGCAGCATCCCCTTCACCAAGTACCCCGAGGACATCCCCGACTACTTCAAGCAGAGCTTCCCCGAGGGCT
ACACCTGGGAGCGCAGCATGAACTTCGAGGACGGCGCCGTGTGCACCGTGAGCAACGACAGCAGCATCCA
GGGCAACTGCTTCATCTACAACGTGAAGATCAGCGGCGAGAACTTCCCCCCCAACGGCCCCGTGATGCAG
AAGAAGACCCAGGGCTGGGAGCCCAGCACCGAGCGCCTGTTCGCCCGCGACGGAATGCTGATCGGCAACG
ACTACATGGCCCTGAAGCTGGAGGGCGGCGGCCACTACCTGTGCGAGTTCAAGAGCACCTACAAGGCCAA
GAAGCCCGTGAGGATGCCCGGCCGCCACGAGATCGACCGCAAGCTGGACGTGACCAGCCACAACCGCGAC
TACACCAGCGTGGAGCAGTGCGAGATCGCCATCGCCCGCCACTCCCTGCTGGGCAAGCTTGGAGGATCAG
GAGGATCAATGTCTGCAGCAATGGCGTCCGCCTCAGGGGCCATGGCGAAGCACGAGCAGATCCTGGTCCT
CGATCCGCCCACAGACCTCAAATTCAAAGGCCCCTTCACAGATGTAGTCACTACAAATCTTAAATTGCGA
AATCCATCGGATAGAAAAGTGTGTTTCAAAGTGAAGACTACAGCACCTCGCCGGTACTGTGTGAGGCCCA
ACAGTGGAATTATTGACCCAGGGTCAACTGTGACTGTTTCAGTAATGCTACAGCCCTTTGACTATGATCC
GAATGAAAAGAGTAAACACAAGTTTATGGTACAGACAATTTTTGCTCCACCAAACACTTCAGATATGGAA
GCTGTGTGGAAAGAGGCAAAACCTGATGAATTAATGGATTCCAAATTGAGATGCGTATTTGAAATGCCCA
ATGAAAATGATAAATTGGGTATAACTCCACCAGGGAATGCTCCGACTGTCACTTCAATGAGCAGCATCAA
CAACACAGTTGCAACACCTGCCAGTTATCACACGAAGGATGACCCCAGGGGACTCAGTGTGTTGAAACAG
GAGAAACAGAAGAATGATATGGAACCTAGCAAAGCTGTTCCACTGAATGCATCTAAGCAAGATGGACCTA
TGCCAAAACCACACAGTGTTTCACTTAATGATACCGAAACAAGGAAACTAATGGAAGAGTGTAAAAGACT
TCAGGGAGAAATGATGAAGCTATCAGAAGAAAATCGGCACCTGAGAGATGAAGGTTTAAGGCTCAGAAAG
GTAGCACATTCGGATAAACCTGGATCAACCTCAACTGCATCCTTCAGAGATAATGTCACCAGTCCTCTTC
CTTCACTTCTTGTTGTAATTGCAGCCATTTTCATTGGATTCTTTCTAGGGAAATTCATCTTGTAGAGACC
CAGCTTTCTTGTACAAAGTGGTTGATATCCAGCACAGTGGCGGCCGCTCGAGTCTAGAGGGCCCGCGGTT
CGAAGGTAAGCCTATCCCTAACCCTCTCCTCGGTCTCGATTCTACGCGTACCGGTTAGGGGCCCGTTTAA
ACCCGCTGATCAGCCTCGACTGTGCCTTCTAGTTGCCAGCCATCTGTTGTTTGCCCCTCCCCCGTGCCTT
CCTTGACCCTGGAAGGTGCCACTCCCACTGTCCTTTCCTAATAAAATGAGGAAATTGCATCGCATTGTCT
GAGTAGGTGTCATTCTATTCTGGGGGGTGGGGTGGGGCAGGACAGCAAGGGGGAGGATTGGGAAGACAAT
AGCAGGCATGCTGGGGATGCGGTGGGCTCTATGGCGGCGCGCCTGGATCCCCGGGTACCGAGTTGGGAGC
TCACGGGGACAGCCCCCCCCCAAAGCCCCCAGGGATGTAATTACGTCCCTCCCCCGCTAGGGGGCAGCAG
CGAGCCGCCCGGGGCTCCGCTCCGGTCCGGCGCTCCCCCCGCATCCCCGAGCCGGCAGCGTGCGGGGACA
GCCCGGGCACGGGGAAGGTGGCACGGGATCGCTTTCCTCTGAACGCTTCTCGCTGCTCTTTGAGCCTGCA
GACACCTGGGGGGATACGGGGAAAAAGCTTTAGGCTGAAAGAGAGATTTAGAATGACAGTCTAGTGGGAG
CTCACGGGGACAGCCCCCCCCCAAAGCCCCCAGGGATGTAATTACGTCCCTCCCCCGCTAGGGGGCAGCA
GCGAGCCGCCCGGGGCTCCGCTCCGGTCCGGCGCTCCCCCCGCATCCCCGAGCCGGCAGCGTGCGGGGAC
AGCCCGGGCACGGGGAAGGTGGCACGGGATCGCTTTCCTCTGAACGCTTCTCGCTGCTCTTTGAGCCTGC
AGACACCTGGGGGGATACGGGGAAAAAGCTTTAGGCTGAAAGAGAGATTTAGAATGACAGAACTCGATTT
CATTGCAGACTGGCCGGCCACTAGTACGCGCCGGCTCGACATACTAGTTAAAAGTTTTGTTACTTTATAG
AAGAAATTTTGAGTTTTTGTTTTTTTTTAATAAATAAATAAACATAAATAAATTGTTTGTTGAATTTATT
ATTAGTATGTAAGTGTAAATATAATAAAACTTAATATCTATTCAAATTAATAAATAAACCTCGATATACA
GACCGATAAAACACATGCGTCAATTTTACGCATGATTATCTTTAACGTACGTCACAATATGATTATCTTT
CTAGGGTTAAAAGGGCGAATTCGCGGCCGCTAAATTCAATTCGCCCTATAGTGAGTCGTATTACAATTCA
CTGGCCGTCGTTTTACAACGTCGTGACTGGGAAAACCCTGGCGTTACCCAACTTAATCGCCTTGCAGCAC
ATCCCCCTTTCGCCAGCTGGCGTAATAGCGAAGAGGCCCGCACCGATCGCCCTTCCCAACAGTTGCGCAG
CCTATACGTACGGCAGTTTAAGGTTTACACCTATAAAAGAGAGAGCCGTTATCGTCTGTTTGTGGATGTA
CAGAGTGATATTATTGACACGCCGGGGCGACGGATGGTGATCCCCCTGGCCAGTGCACGTCTGCTGTCAG
ATAAAGTCTCCCGTGAACTTTACCCGGTGGTGCATATCGGGGATGAAAGCTGGCGCATGATGACCACCGA
TATGGCCAGTGTGCCGGTCTCCGTTATCGGGGAAGAAGTGGCTGATCTCAGCCACCGCGAAAATGACATC
AAAAACGCCATTAACCTGATGTTCTGGGGAATATAAATGTCAGGCATGAGATTATCAAAAAGGATCTTCA
CCTAGATCCTTTTCACGTAGAAAGCCAGTCCGCAGAAACGGTGCTGACCCCGGATGAATGTCAGCTACTG
GGCTATCTGGACAAGGGAAAACGCAAGCGCAAAGAGAAAGCAGGTAGCTTGCAGTGGGCTTACATGGCGA
TAGCTAGACTGGGCGGTTTTATGGACAGCAAGCGAACCGGAATTGCCAGCTGGGGCGCCCTCTGGTAAGG
TTGGGAAGCCCTGCAAAGTAAACTGGATGGCTTTCTTGCCGCCAAGGATCTGATGGCGCAGGGGATCAAG
CTCTGATCAAGAGACAGGATGAGGATCGTTTCGCATGATTGAACAAGATGGATTGCACGCAGGTTCTCCG
GCCGCTTGGGTGGAGAGGCTATTCGGCTATGACTGGGCACAACAGACAATCGGCTGCTCTGATGCCGCCG
TGTTCCGGCTGTCAGCGCAGGGGCGCCCGGTTCTTTTTGTCAAGACCGACCTGTCCGGTGCCCTGAATGA
ACTGCAAGACGAGGCAGCGCGGCTATCGTGGCTGGCCACGACGGGCGTTCCTTGCGCAGCTGTGCTCGAC
GTTGTCACTGAAGCGGGAAGGGACTGGCTGCTATTGGGCGAAGTGCCGGGGCAGGATCTCCTGTCATCTC
ACCTTGCTCCTGCCGAGAAAGTATCCATCATGGCTGATGCAATGCGGCGGCTGCATACGCTTGATCCGGC
TACCTGCCCATTCGACCACCAAGCGAAACATCGCATCGAGCGAGCACGTACTCGGATGGAAGCCGGTCTT
GTCGATCAGGATGATCTGGACGAAGAGCATCAGGGGCTCGCGCCAGCCGAACTGTTCGCCAGGCTCAAGG
CGAGCATGCCCGACGGCGAGGATCTCGTCGTGACCCATGGCGATGCCTGCTTGCCGAATATCATGGTGGA
AAATGGCCGCTTTTCTGGATTCATCGACTGTGGCCGGCTGGGTGTGGCGGACCGCTATCAGGACATAGCG
TTGGCTACCCGTGATATTGCTGAAGAGCTTGGCGGCGAATGGGCTGACCGCTTCCTCGTGCTTTACGGTA
TCGCCGCTCCCGATTCGCAGCGCATCGCCTTCTATCGCCTTCTTGACGAGTTCTTCTGAATTATTAACGC
TTACAATTTCCTGATGCGGTATTTTCTCCTTACGCATCTGTGCGGTATTTCACACCGCATCAGGTGGCAC
TTTTCGGGGAAATGTGCGCGGAACCCCTATTTGTTTATTTTTCTAAATACATTCAAATATGTATCCGCTC
ATGAGATTATCAAAAAGGATCTTCACCTAGATCCTTTTAAATTAAAAATGAAGTTTTAAATCAATCTAAA
GTATATATGAGTAAACTTGGTCTGACAGTTACCAATGCTTAATCAGTGAGGCACCTATCTCAGCGATCTG
TCTATTTCGTTCATCCATAGTTGCCTGACTCCCCGTCGTGTAGATAACTACGATACGGGAGGGCTTACCA
TCTGGCCCCAGTGCTGCAATGATACCGCGAGACCCACGCTCACCGGCTCCAGATTTATCAGCAATAAACC
AGCCAGCCGGAAGGGCCGAGCGCAGAAGTGGTCCTGCAACTTTATCCGCCTCCATCCAGTCTATTAATTG
TTGCCGGGAAGCTAGAGTAAGTAGTTCGCCAGTTAATAGTTTGCGCAACGTTGTTGCCATTGCTACAGGC
ATCGTGGTGTCACGCTCGTCGTTTGGTATGGCTTCATTCAGCTCCGGTTCCCAACGATCAAGGCGAGTTA
CATGATCCCCCATGTTGTGCAAAAAAGCGGTTAGCTCCTTCGGTCCTCCGATCGTTGTCAGAAGTAAGTT
GGCCGCAGTGTTATCACTCATGGTTATGGCAGCACTGCATAATTCTCTTACTGTCATGCCATCCGTAAGA
TGCTTTTCTGTGACTGGTGAGTACTCAACCAAGTCATTCTGAGAATAGTGTATGCGGCGACCGAGTTGCT
CTTGCCCGGCGTCAATACGGGATAATACCGCGCCACATAGCAGAACTTTAAAAGTGCTCATCATTGGAAA
ACGTTCTTCGGGGCGAAAACTCTCAAGGATCTTACCGCTGTTGAGATCCAGTTCGATGTAACCCACTCGT
GCACCCAACTGATCTTCAGCATCTTTTACTTTCACCAGCGTTTCTGGGTGAGCAAAAACAGGAAGGCAAA
ATGCCGCAAAAAAGGGAATAAGGGCGACACGGAAATGTTGAATACTCATACTCTTCCTTTTTCAATATTA
TTGAAGCATTTATCAGGGTTATTGTCTCATGACCAAAATCCCTTAACGTGAGTTTTCGTTCCACTGAGCG
TCAGACCCCGTAGAAAAGATCAAAGGATCTTC
Features (pLannotate 1.2.2; 31 found; start..end, strand, type, name):
      1..589     +  rep_origin     ori: high-copy-number ColE1/pMB1/pBR322/pUC origin of replication
    772..864     +  CDS            lacI (fragment): lac repressor; lacI; The lac repressor binds to the lac operator to inhibit transcription in E. coli. This inhibition can be relieved by adding lactose or isopropyl-β-D-thiogalactopyranoside (IPTG).
    877..898     +  protein_bind   CAP binding site: CAP binding activates transcription in the presence of cAMP. E. coli catabolite activator protein
    913..943     +  promoter       lac promoter: promoter for the E. coli lac operon
    947..969     +  protein_bind   lac operator (fragment): The lac repressor binds to the lac operator to inhibit transcription in E. coli. This inhibition can be relieved by adding lactose or isopropyl-β-D-thiogalactopyranoside (IPTG). lac repressor encoded by lacI
   1012..1030    +  promoter       T3 promoter: promoter for bacteriophage T3 RNA polymerase
   1437..1470    -  protein_bind   loxP: Cre-mediated recombination occurs in the 8-bp core sequence (GCATACAT). Cre recombinase
   1620..1999    +  enhancer       CMV enhancer: human cytomegalovirus immediate early enhancer
   2000..2203    +  promoter       CMV promoter: human cytomegalovirus (CMV) immediate early promoter
   2308..3278    +  CDS            HygR (fragment): aminoglycoside phosphotransferase from E. coli; aph(4)-Ia; confers resistance to hygromycin
   3279..4383    +  CDS            HSV TK (fragment): herpes simplex virus thymidine kinase confers sensitivity to nucleoside analogs such as acyclovir or ganciclovir
   4419..4553    +  polyA_signal   SV40 poly(A) signal: SV40 polyadenylation signal
   4582..4615    -  protein_bind   loxP: Cre-mediated recombination occurs in the 8-bp core sequence (GCATACAT). Cre recombinase
   4647..4664    -  misc_feature   MCS (fragment): pUC18/19 multiple cloning site
   5257..6435    +  promoter       EF-1α promoter: strong constitutive promoter for human elongation factor EF-1α
   6496..6520    +  protein_bind   attB1: mutant version of attB; recombination site for the Gateway® BP reaction BP Clonase™
   6529..7194    +  CDS            mKeima: mKeima is a basic (constitutively fluorescent) long stokes shift fluorescent protein published in 2006, derived from Montipora sp. 20. It has high acid sensitivity.
   7231..8112    +  CDS            VAPA: VAPA_HUMAN - Also known as VAP33. Experimental evidence at protein level: Swiss-Prot protein existence level 1. Binds to OSBPL3, which mediates recruitment of VAPA to plasma membrane sites (PubMed:25447204). The ORP3-VAPA complex stimulates RRAS signaling which in turn attenuates integrin beta-1 (ITGB1) activation at the cell surface (PubMed:25447204). With OSBPL3, may regulate ER morphology (PubMed:16143324). May play a role in vesicle trafficking (PubMed:11511104, PubMed:19289470). From Homo sapiens (Human).
   8118..8142    -  protein_bind   attB2: mutant version of attB; recombination site for the Gateway® BP reaction BP Clonase™
   8195..8236    +  CDS            V5 tag: epitope tag from simian virus 5
   8280..8504    +  polyA_signal   bGH poly(A) signal: bovine growth hormone polyadenylation signal
   8515..8532    -  misc_feature   MCS (fragment): pUC18/19 multiple cloning site
   9425..9443    -  promoter       T7 promoter: promoter for bacteriophage T7 RNA polymerase
   9446..9593    +  CDS            lacZα (fragment): LacZα fragment of β-galactosidase; lacZ fragment
   9603..9906    +  CDS            ccdB (fragment): CcdB, a bacterial toxin that poisons DNA gyrase; ccdB; Plasmids containing the ccdB gene cannot be propagated in standard E. coli strains.
   9954..10223   +  CDS            tnpA (fragment): TN5P_ECOLX - Also known as tnp. Experimental evidence at protein level: Swiss-Prot protein existence level 1. Mediates transposition of transposon Tn5 by a 'cut and paste' mechanism. First, the monomeric transposase binds the 19 bp inverted DNA repeats flanking the transposon. Then, dimerization of the DNA- bound transposase creates a synaptic DNA complex. After nicking of the first DNA strand, excision of the transposon proceeds through a series of intermediates. The transposase then mediates the insertion of the transposon at a new site by strand transfer. The activity of the wild- type tran
  10255..11049   +  CDS            NeoR/KanR: aminoglycoside phosphotransferase from Tn5; aph(3')-II (or nptII); confers resistance to neomycin, kanamycin, and G418 (Geneticin®)
  11070..11120   -  misc_feature   bom (fragment): basis of mobility region from pBR322
  11147..11206   +  promoter       AmpR promoter (fragment): bla
  11299..12159   -  CDS            AmpR: β-lactamase; bla; confers resistance to ampicillin, carbenicillin, and related antibiotics
  12160..12212   -  promoter       AmpR promoter (fragment): bla
