[The description below was written by a language model from this plasmid's Addgene catalogue record and pLannotate feature annotations shown in this document.]
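Description:
pAC150-KEIMA-VAPA is a 12.3 kb PiggyBac-type mammalian expression plasmid built by Gateway recombination into the pAC150-PBLHL-4xHS-EF1a-DEST destination backbone. It replicates in E. coli from a high-copy ColE1/pUC origin and is selected with ampicillin through the bla gene. The feature table also picks up a NeoR/KanR coding sequence along with ccdB, lacZα and Tn5 transposase fragments in the bacterial portion of the plasmid. The transposon terminal repeats and the insulator elements implied by the backbone name ("4xHS") are not annotated in the table, so their positions cannot be confirmed from the record.

The payload is human VAPA (VAMP-associated protein A, an ER membrane protein) fused at its N terminus to mKeima, flanked by attB1 and attB2 sites, driven by the strong constitutive EF-1α promoter and terminated by a bGH polyadenylation signal. A V5 tag lies downstream of attB2; the record does not say whether it is translated as part of the fusion. Upstream, a separate CMV enhancer/promoter cassette expresses a hygromycin resistance–HSV thymidine kinase fusion with an SV40 poly(A). This cassette is flanked by loxP sites, so stable integrants can be selected with hygromycin, and the marker could in principle be removed by Cre, with ganciclovir counter-selection against cells that retain TK.

mKeima is an acid-sensitive, long-Stokes-shift fluorescent protein whose excitation properties change at low pH. The fusion therefore reports delivery of VAPA to acidic lysosomes. The depositor states this purpose, in the context of studying selective ER-phagy during neurogenesis.
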