Addgene plasmid #212096: pAC150-KEIMA-VAPA
Purpose: Fluorescent reporter for VAPA clearance to acidic lysosomes
Depositing lab: Wade Harper. Publication: Combinatorial selective ER-phagy remodels the ER during neurogenesis. Hoyer MJ, Capitanio C, Smith IR, Paoli JC, Bieber A, Jiang Y, Paulo JA, Gonzalez-Lozano MA, Baumeister W, Wilfling F, Schulman BA, Harper JW. Nat Cell Biol. 2024 Mar;26(3):378-392. doi: 10.1038/s41556-024-01356-4. Epub 2024 Mar 1. PubMed 38429475.
Backbone
  Vector backbone: pAC150-PBLHL-4xHS-EF1a-DEST
  Backbone manufacturer: Addgene Plasmid #48234
  Vector type: Mammalian Expression ; PiggyBac
  Selectable markers: Hygromycin
Growth in bacteria
  Bacterial resistance: Ampicillin, 100 μg/mL
  Growth temperature: 37°C
  Growth strain: DH5alpha
  Copy number: Unknown
Gene/Insert
  Gene/Insert name: VAPA (alt name: VAMP-A)
  Species: H. sapiens (human)
  Insert size (bp): 883
  GenBank ID: NM_003574.6
  Entrez Gene: VAPA (a.k.a. VAMP-A, VAP-33, VAP-A, VAP33, hVAP-33)
  Promoter: EF1a
  Tag / fusion protein: mKeima (N terminal on insert)
  Cloning method: Gateway Cloning
  Sequencing primers: 5′ TCAAGCCTCAGACAGTGGTTC; 3′ TAGAAGGCACAGTCGAGG
Terms and licenses: Academic/Nonprofit Terms; Industry Terms: Not Available to Industry
Depositor comments: Please visit https://www.biorxiv.org/content/10.1101/2023.06.26.546565v2 for bioRxiv preprint.
How to cite: pAC150-KEIMA-VAPA was a gift from Wade Harper (Addgene plasmid # 212096 ; http://n2t.net/addgene:212096 ; RRID:Addgene_212096)
